Addgene plasmid #72682: pcDNA3-Dub3 mouse
Purpose: mammalian expression of mouse Dub3
Depositing lab: Domenico Maiorano. Depositing organization: CNRS UMR 9002, Institut de Genetique Humaine (IGH). Publication: High Dub3 expression in mouse ESCs couples the G1/S checkpoint to pluripotency. van_der_Laan S, Tsanov N, Crozet C, Maiorano D. Mol Cell. 2013 Nov 7;52(3):366-79. doi: 10.1016/j.molcel.2013.10.003. PubMed 24207026.
Backbone
  Vector backbone: pcDNA3-HA
  Vector type: Mammalian Expression
Growth in bacteria
  Bacterial resistance: Ampicillin, 100 μg/mL
  Growth temperature: 37°C
  Growth strain: DH5alpha
  Copy number: High Copy
Gene/Insert
  Gene/Insert name: Dub3 (alt name: ubiquitin specific peptidase 17-like E)
  Species: M. musculus (mouse)
  Entrez Gene: Usp17le (a.k.a. DUB-3, Dub3, Dub6, EG625530, Gm6596, USP17, USP17-E, Usp17l2)
  Promoter: CMV
  Cloning method: Unknown
  Sequencing primers: 5′ CMV-F; 3′ BGH-rev
Terms and licenses: Academic/Nonprofit Terms; Industry Terms: Not Available to Industry
Depositor comments: Addgene Sanger sequencing detected an S4A mutation within the Dub3 translation that should not affect protein function
How to cite: pcDNA3-Dub3 mouse was a gift from Domenico Maiorano (Addgene plasmid # 72682 ; http://n2t.net/addgene:72682 ; RRID:Addgene_72682)
