[The description below was written by a language model from this plasmid's Addgene catalogue record.]
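Description:
pcDNA3-Dub3 mouse is a mammalian expression plasmid built on a pcDNA3-HA backbone and carrying the mouse Dub3 coding sequence, also known as ubiquitin specific peptidase 17-like E (Usp17le). It is maintained in E. coli as a high-copy plasmid under ampicillin selection. No feature table is provided, so other backbone elements, such as the replication origin or any mammalian selection marker, are not documented for this construct.

Expression of the insert is driven by the CMV promoter, a strong constitutive viral promoter widely used for high-level transient expression in transfected mammalian cells. The listed sequencing primers (a CMV forward and a BGH reverse primer) imply that the insert lies between the CMV promoter and a bovine growth hormone polyadenylation region, as is typical of pcDNA3-type vectors. Although the backbone name suggests an HA epitope tag, the record lists no tag on the insert, so it is unclear whether Dub3 is expressed as an HA fusion. The cloning method is recorded as unknown. Repository sequencing found an S4A substitution in the Dub3 translation, which the record notes is not expected to affect protein function.

Dub3 is a deubiquitinating enzyme, and the stated purpose of the plasmid is mammalian expression of the mouse protein. The associated study concerns how high Dub3 expression in mouse embryonic stem cells links the G1/S checkpoint to pluripotency, so the construct is suited to overexpression experiments on Dub3 function in cell-cycle control and stem cell biology.
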