>Addgene plasmid #72682 | pcDNA3-Dub3 mouse | addgene partial sequence | sequence record 135147 | CMV-F 5'-CGCAAATGGGCGGTAGGCGTG-3'
CCCACTGCTTACTGGCTTATCGAAATTAATACGACTCACTATAGGGAGACCCAAGCTTGCCGCCACCATG
TATGATGTTCCTGATTATGCTAGCCTCCCGGGGAATTCTATGGTGTTTGCACGTTCCTTCCCAGAAGAGA
CTGGAGGGGAAAATCTTCCTTCTGCTCCCTTAGAAGACTCCAGCAAGTTCTTTGAAGAGGTCTTTGGAGA
CATGGTGGTTGCTCTTTCCTTCCCAGAAGCAGATCCAGCACTATCATCTCCTGATGCCCCAGAGCTGCAT
CAGGATGAAGCTCAGGTGGTGGAGGAGCTAACTACCAATGGAAAGCACAGTCTGAGTTGGGAGAGTCCCC
AAGGACCAGGATGCGGGCTCCAGAACACAGGCAACAGCTGCTACCTGAACGCAGCCCTGCAGTGCTTGAC
ACACACACCACCTCTAGCTGACTACATGCTGTCCCAGGAGCACAGTCAAACCTGTTGTTCCCCAGAAGGC
TGTAAGATGTGTGCTATGGAAGCCCATGTGACCCAGAGTCTCCTGCACTCTCACTCGGGGGATGTCATGA
AGCCCTCCCAGATTTTGACCTCTGCCTTCCACAAGCACCAGCAGGAAGATGCCCATGAGTTTCTCATGTT
CACCTTGGAAACAATGCATGAATCCTGCCTTCAAGTGCACAGACAATCAGATCCCACCCCTCAGGATACG
TCACCCATTCATGACATATTTGGAGGCTGGTGGAGGTCTCAGATCAAGTGTCTCCATTGCCAGGGCACCT
CACATACCTTCGATCCC
