>Addgene plasmid #72682 | pcDNA3-Dub3 mouse | addgene partial sequence | sequence record 135151 | BGH-rev 5'-TAGAAGGCACAGTCGAGG-3'
GGCCCTCTAGATTATCTCCCACCCTGACTACAGAGCTGCCCAGGGCTCATGAGGCCCTGAGAGGTGAGGA
GCCTGTCACCATTGTGCCAGGGTTGATTCTCTTTGTCTGGAGCATCCGTGCCCCAGTTTGCTGTGGATCT
GGGCTGGTGAATCACAATTGCATCAACAGGCAGATCAAGTTCAACTTCAGTATTCCTGAGGTTCTGCCCA
GCTCTCTGGTGGTTCTGTTCCTGAGGCACGAGTTTGGTATTCCCATGTTTCTGCCCAGCTTTCTCGTGGT
TCACTTCCTGAGGCACTTTCCCCTCCCCTAAGGAGGTTTCTTTCTTTGCTCTCTTCTCCCTGTTTTCGCA
TGCCTCTCCGGCATCATCTGTGCAATGGCATTGCTTCTTACGCTTTTTTCTCCGGGATTTCTTCAGCTGG
TATTTAGGGTCAAGAACCTCATGTACTCTGCCCTCTGGCATGTCAATACTGACCTGTTTGAGGTCGGTCT
GCTGCACATAGAAGAGCACATAGGCATTCTCATTCAGGACAGAAGTCACATCACACCTGGTGACCTTAGT
ATCATCCATCTTGTACCACTTCCCATGACCAGCTTTGACACAACAGAAGTAATGTCCACTGTTAGAAGTC
GCACCATCATGGACCAGGACGGCATAGAGGGCATAAGGCAAAGGTCCTCCAGTAGGCTCAGACAGGTATG
GCTTCAGGTCAAGGAACTCCGGGTAGCTTACTTTTCTGTCTAACTTGTTACCCGTGAAGGCTGAGAAGCG
CTTTAACACTAGCAGGAGTACCTTTGGAGCAATATGAACATGCAGGGTCTTAGAAGCTGGCATCTTCTGT
CTACACCTACCACAGTAGTAGGCATTCTCTCCAAGTAGCTCTTCTGACTTCC
